>Addgene plasmid #132410 | pHAGE-IRES-puro-NLS-dEsCas13d-EGFP-NLS-3xFlag | addgene full sequence | sequence record 319626 | Addgene NGS Result
TGGAAGGGCTAATTCACTCCCAAAGAAGACAAGATATCCTTGATCTGTGGATCTACCACACACAAGGCTA
CTTCCCTGATTAGCAGAACTACACACCAGGGCCAGGGGTCAGATATCCACTGACCTTTGGATGGTGCTAC
AAGCTAGTACCAGTTGAGCCAGATAAGGTAGAAGAGGCCAATAAAGGAGAGAACACCAGCTTGTTACACC
CTGTGAGCCTGCATGGGATGGATGACCCGGAGAGAGAAGTGTTAGAGTGGAGGTTTGACAGCCGCCTAGC
ATTTCATCACGTGGCCCGAGAGCTGCATCCGGAGTACTTCAAGAACTGCTGATATCGAGCTTGCTACAAG
GGACTTTCCGCTGGGGACTTTCCAGGGAGGCGTGGCCTGGGCGGGACTGGGGAGTGGCGAGCCCTCAGAT
CCTGCATATAAGCAGCTGCTTTTTGCCTGTACTGGGTCTCTCTGGTTAGACCAGATCTGAGCCTGGGAGC
TCTCTGGCTAACTAGGGAACCCACTGCTTAAGCCTCAATAAAGCTTGCCTTGAGTGCTTCAAGTAGTGTG
TGCCCGTCTGTTGTGTGACTCTGGTAACTAGAGATCCCTCAGACCCTTTTAGTCAGTGTGGAAAATCTCT
AGCAGTGGCGCCCGAACAGGGACTTGAAAGCGAAAGGGAAACCAGAGGAGCTCTCTCGACGCAGGACTCG
GCTTGCTGAAGCGCGCACGGCAAGAGGCGAGGGGCGGCGACTGGTGAGTACGCCAAAAATTTTGACTAGC
GGAGGCTAGAAGGAGAGAGATGGGTGCGAGAGCGTCAGTATTAAGCGGGGGAGAATTAGATCGCGATGGG
AAAAAATTCGGTTAAGGCCAGGGGGAAAGAAAAAATATAAATTAAAACATATAGTATGGGCAAGCAGGGA
GCTAGAACGATTCGCAGTTAATCCTGGCCTGTTAGAAACATCAGAAGGCTGTAGACAAATACTGGGACAG
CTACAACCATCCCTTCAGACAGGATCAGAAGAACTTAGATCATTATATAATACAGTAGCAACCCTCTATT
GTGTGCATCAAAGGATAGAGATAAAAGACACCAAGGAAGCTTTAGACAAGATAGAGGAAGAGCAAAACAA
AAGTAAGACCACCGCACAGCAAGCGGCCGGCCGCTGATCTTCAGACCTGGAGGAGGAGATATGAGGGACA
ATTGGAGAAGTGAATTATATAAATATAAAGTAGTAAAAATTGAACCATTAGGAGTAGCACCCACCAAGGC
AAAGAGAAGAGTGGTGCAGAGAGAAAAAAGAGCAGTGGGAATAGGAGCTTTGTTCCTTGGGTTCTTGGGA
GCAGCAGGAAGCACTATGGGCGCAGCGTCAATGACGCTGACGGTACAGGCCAGACAATTATTGTCTGGTA
TAGTGCAGCAGCAGAACAATTTGCTGAGGGCTATTGAGGCGCAACAGCATCTGTTGCAACTCACAGTCTG
GGGCATCAAGCAGCTCCAGGCAAGAATCCTGGCTGTGGAAAGATACCTAAAGGATCAACAGCTCCTGGGG
ATTTGGGGTTGCTCTGGAAAACTCATTTGCACCACTGCTGTGCCTTGGAATGCTAGTTGGAGTAATAAAT
CTCTGGAACAGATTTGGAATCACACGACCTGGATGGAGTGGGACAGAGAAATTAACAATTACACAAGCTT
AATACACTCCTTAATTGAAGAATCGCAAAACCAGCAAGAAAAGAATGAACAAGAATTATTGGAATTAGAT
AAATGGGCAAGTTTGTGGAATTGGTTTAACATAACAAATTGGCTGTGGTATATAAAATTATTCATAATGA
TAGTAGGAGGCTTGGTAGGTTTAAGAATAGTTTTTGCTGTACTTTCTATAGTGAATAGAGTTAGGCAGGG
ATATTCACCATTATCGTTTCAGACCCACCTCCCAACCCCGAGGGGACCCGACAGGCCCGAAGGAATAGAA
GAAGAAGGTGGAGAGAGAGACAGAGACAGATCCATTCGATTAGTGAACGGATCTCGACGGTATCGCCGAA
TTCACAAATGGCAGTATTCATCCACAATTTTAAAAGAAAAGGGGGGATTGGGGGGTACAGTGCAGGGGAA
AGAATAGTAGACATAATAGCAACAGACATACAAACTAAAGAATTACAAAAACAAATTACAAAAATTCAAA
ATTTTCGGGTTTATTACAGGGACAGCAGAGATCCAGTTTGGACTAGTCGTGAGGCTCCGGTGCCCGTCAG
TGGGCAGAGCGCACATCGCCCACAGTCCCCGAGAAGTTGGGGGGAGGGGTCGGCAATTGAACCGGTGCCT
AGAGAAGGTGGCGCGGGGTAAACTGGGAAAGTGATGTCGTGTACTGGCTCCGCCTTTTTCCCGAGGGTGG
GGGAGAACCGTATATAAGTGCAGTAGTCGCCGTGAACGTTCTTTTTCGCAACGGGTTTGCCGCCAGAACA
CAGGTAAGTGCCGTGTGTGGTTCCCGCGGGCCTGGCCTCTTTACGGGTTATGGCCCTTGCGTGCCTTGAA
TTACTTCCACCTGGCTGCAGTACGTGATTCTTGATCCCGAGCTTCGGGTTGGAAGTGGGTGGGAGAGTTC
GAGGCCTTGCGCTTAAGGAGCCCCTTCGCCTCGTGCTTGAGTTGAGGCCTGGCCTGGGCGCTGGGGCCGC
CGCGTGCGAATCTGGTGGCACCTTCGCGCCTGTCTCGCTGCTTTCGATAAGTCTCTAGCCATTTAAAATT
TTTGATGACCTGCTGCGACGCTTTTTTTCTGGCAAGATAGTCTTGTAAATGCGGGCCAAGATCTGCACAC
TGGTATTTCGGTTTTTGGGGCCGCGGGCGGCGACGGGGCCCGTGCGTCCCAGCGCACATGTTCGGCGAGG
CGGGGCCTGCGAGCGCGGCCACCGAGAATCGGACGGGGGTAGTCTCAAGCTGGCCGGCCTGCTCTGGTGC
CTGGCCTCGCGCCGCCGTGTATCGCCCCGCCCTGGGCGGCAAGGCTGGCCCGGTCGGCACCAGTTGCGTG
AGCGGAAAGATGGCCGCTTCCCGGCCCTGCTGCAGGGAGCTCAAAATGGAGGACGCGGCGCTCGGGAGAG
CGGGCGGGTGAGTCACCCACACAAAGGAAAAGGGCCTTTCCGTCCTCAGCCGTCGCTTCATGTGACTCCA
CGGAGTACCGGGCGCCGTCCAGGCACCTCGATTAGTTCTCGAGCTTTTGGAGTACGTCGTCTTTAGGTTG
GGGGGAGGGGTTTTATGCGATGGAGTTTCCCCACACTGAGTGGGTGGAGACTGAAGTTAGGCCAGCTTGG
CACTTGATGTAATTCTCCTTGGAATTTGCCCTTTTTGAGTTTGGATCTTGGTTCATTCTCAAGCCTCAGA
CAGTGGTTCAAAGTTTTTTTCTTCCATTTCAGGTGTCGTGAAGCGGCCGCATGAAGCGACCTGCCGCCAC
AAAGAAGGCTGGACAGGCTAAGAAGAAGAAAGCTAGCATGGGCAAGAAGATCCACGCCCGGGACCTGAGA
GAGCAGAGGAAGACCGACCGGACAGAGAAGTTCGCCGATCAGAACAAGAAGAGGGAGGCAGAGAGGGCAG
TGCCCAAGAAGGACGCCGCCGTGAGCGTGAAGTCCGTGAGCTCCGTGTCTAGCAAGAAGGATAATGTGAC
CAAGTCTATGGCCAAGGCAGCAGGAGTGAAGAGCGTGTTCGCAGTGGGCAACACCGTGTACATGACATCC
TTTGGCAGAGGCAATGACGCCGTGCTGGAGCAGAAGATCGTGGATACATCTCACGAGCCACTGAACATCG
ACGATCCCGCCTACCAGCTGAATGTGGTGACCATGAACGGCTATTCCGTGACAGGACACAGGGGAGAGAC
CGTGTCTGCCGTGACAGACAACCCACTGCGGAGATTCAATGGCCGCAAGAAGGACGAGCCCGAGCAGTCT
GTGCCTACCGATATGCTGTGCCTGAAGCCCACACTGGAGAAGAAGTTCTTTGGCAAGGAGTTTGACGATA
ACATCCACATCCAGCTGATCTACAATATCCTGGACATCGAGAAGATCCTGGCCGTGTACAGCACCAACGC
CATCTATGCCCTGAACAATATGAGCGCCGACGAGAATATCGAGAACTCCGATTTCTTTATGAAGAGGACC
ACAGATGAGACCTTCGACGATTTTGAGAAGAAGAAGGAGTCTACAAACAGCCGGGAGAAGGCCGACTTCG
ATGCCTTTGAGAAGTTCATCGGCAATTACAGACTGGCCTATTTTGCCGACGCCTTCTACGTGAATAAGAA
GAACCCCAAGGGCAAGGCCAAGAATGTGCTGCGCGAGGATAAGGAGCTGTATTCTGTGCTGACCCTGATC
GGCAAGCTGGCCCACTGGTGCGTGGCCAGCGAGGAGGGAAGAGCAGAGTTCTGGCTGTACAAGCTGGACG
AGCTGAAGGACGACTTCAAGAACGTGCTGGATGTGGTGTATAATAGGCCTGTGGAGGAGATCAACAATCG
CTTCATCGAGAACAATAAGGTGAACATCCAGATCCTGGGCAGCGTGTACAAGAATACCGACATCGCCGAG
CTGGTGAGATCCTACTATGAGTTCCTGATCACAAAGAAGTATAAGAACATGGGCTTTTCCATCAAGAAGC
TGCGGGAGTCTATGCTGGAGGGCAAGGGCTACGCCGACAAGGAGTATGATTCTGTGAGAAATAAGCTGTA
CCAGATGACCGACTTCATCCTGTACACAGGCTATATCAACGAGGACAGCGATAGGGCCGACGATCTGGTG
AATACCCTGCGCTCCTCTCTGAAGGAGGACGATAAGACCACAGTGTATTGCAAGGAGGCCGACTACCTGT
GGAAGAAGTATCGGGAGTCCATCAGAGAGGTGGCCGATGCCCTGGACGGCGATAACATCAAGAAGCTGAG
CAAGTCCAATATCGAGATCCAGGAGGACAAGCTGAGGAAGTGTTTTATCAGCTACGCCGATTCTGTGAGC
GAGTTCACCAAGCTGATCTATCTGCTGACACGCTTTCTGTCCGGCAAGGAGATCAACGACCTGGTGACCA
CACTGATCAATAAGTTTGATAACATCAGGTCTTTCCTGGAGATCATGGACGAGCTGGGCCTGGATCGCAC
CTTCACAGCCGAGTACAGCTTCTTTGAGGGCTCCACCAAGTATCTGGCCGAGCTGGTGGAGCTGAACAGC
TTTGTGAAGTCCTGCTCTTTCGACATCAATGCCAAGAGGACCATGTACCGCGACGCCCTGGATATCCTGG
GCATCGAGTCCGACAAGACAGAGGAGGATATCGAGAAGATGATCGACAACATCCTGCAGATCGACGCCAA
TGGCGATAAGAAGCTGAAGAAGAACAATGGCCTGCGGAATTTCATCGCCTCTAACGTGATCGATAGCAAT
CGGTTTAAGTACCTGGTGAGATATGGCAACCCTAAGAAGATCAGGGAGACCGCCAAGTGCAAGCCTGCCG
TGCGCTTCGTGCTGAATGAGATCCCAGATGCCCAGATCGAGCGGTACTATGAGGCCTGCTGTCCAAAGAA
CACCGCCCTGTGCAGCGCCAATAAGAGGCGCGAGAAGCTGGCCGACATGATCGCCGAGATCAAGTTTGAG
AACTTCTCCGATGCCGGCAACTACCAGAAGGCCAATGTGACCTCCAGAACATCTGAGGCCGAGATCAAGA
GGAAGAACCAGGCCATCATCCGCCTGTACCTGACCGTGATGTATATCATGCTGAAGAATCTGGTGAACGT
GAATGCCAGATACGTGATCGCCTTTCACTGCGTGGAGAGAGACACAAAGCTGTATGCCGAGAGCGGCCTG
GAGGTCGGCAACATCGAGAAGAATAAGACCAACCTGACAATGGCCGTGATGGGCGTGAAGCTGGAGAATG
GCATCATCAAGACCGAGTTTGACAAGTCCTTCGCCGAGAATGCCGCCAACCGCTACCTGCGGAACGCCAG
ATGGTATAAGCTGATCCTGGATAATCTGAAGAAGTCTGAGCGGGCCGTGGTGAATGAGTTCGCCAACACC
GTGTGCGCCCTGAACGCCATCAGGAACATCAATATCAACATCAAGGAGATCAAGGAGGTGGAGAACTACT
TTGCCCTGTACCACTATCTGATCCAGAAGCACCTGGAGAATCGGTTCGCCGACAAGAAGGTGGAGAGAGA
CACCGGCGACTTCATCTCCAAGCTGGAGGAGCACAAGACCTACTGCAAGGACTTTGTGAAGGCCTATTGT
ACACCCTTCGGCTACAACCTGGTGCGCTATAAGAATCTGACAATCGACGGCCTGTTCGATAAGAACTACC
CTGGCAAGGACGATAGCGACGAGCAGAAGGGTCTAGAGGCGCTACCGGTCGCCACCATGGTGAGCAAGGG
CGAGGAGCTGTTCACCGGGGTGGTGCCCATCCTGGTCGAGCTGGACGGCGACGTAAACGGCCACAAGTTC
AGCGTGTCCGGCGAGGGCGAGGGCGATGCCACCTACGGCAAGCTGACCCTGAAGTTCATCTGCACCACCG
GCAAGCTGCCCGTGCCCTGGCCCACCCTCGTGACCACCCTGACCTACGGCGTGCAGTGCTTCAGCCGCTA
CCCCGACCACATGAAGCAGCACGACTTCTTCAAGTCCGCCATGCCCGAAGGCTACGTCCAGGAGCGCACC
ATCTTCTTCAAGGACGACGGCAACTACAAGACCCGCGCCGAGGTGAAGTTCGAGGGCGACACCCTGGTGA
ACCGCATCGAGCTGAAGGGCATCGACTTCAAGGAGGACGGCAACATCCTGGGGCACAAGCTGGAGTACAA
CTACAACAGCCACAACGTCTATATCATGGCCGACAAGCAGAAGAACGGCATCAAGGTGAACTTCAAGATC
CGCCACAACATCGAGGACGGCAGCGTGCAGCTCGCCGACCACTACCAGCAGAACACCCCCATCGGCGACG
GCCCCGTGCTGCTGCCCGACAACCACTACCTGAGCACCCAGTCCGCCCTGAGCAAAGACCCCAACGAGAA
GCGCGATCACATGGTCCTGCTGGAGTTCGTGACCGCCGCCGGGATCACTCTCGGCATGGACGAGCTGTAC
AAGTCGAATTCTAAGCCAGGATTCCATATGAAGCGACCTGCCGCCACAAAGAAGGCTGGACAGGCTAAGA
AGAAGAAACAACGCGTGCAGCTAAGCGACTACAAAGACCATGACGGTGATTATAAAGATCATGACATCGA
TTACAAGGATGACGATGACAAGTAAGGATCCCTCCCCCCCCCCTAACGTTACTGGCCGAAGCCGCTTGGA
ATAAGGCCGGTGTGCGTTTGTCTATATGTTATTTTCCACCATATTGCCGTCTTTTGGCAATGTGAGGGCC
CGGAAACCTGGCCCTGTCTTCTTGACGAGCATTCCTAGGGGTCTTTCCCCTCTCGCCAAAGGAATGCAAG
GTCTGTTGAATGTCGTGAAGGAAGCAGTTCCTCTGGAAGCTTCTTGAAGACAAACAACGTCTGTAGCGAC
CCTTTGCAGGCAGCGGAACCCCCCACCTGGCGACAGGTGCCTCTGCGGCCAAAAGCCACGTGTATAAGAT
ACACCTGCAAAGGCGGCACAACCCCAGTGCCACGTTGTGAGTTGGATAGTTGTGGAAAGAGTCAAATGGC
TCTCCTCAAGCGTATTCAACAAGGGGCTGAAGGATGCCCAGAAGGTACCCCATTGTATGGGATCTGATCT
GGGGCCTCGGTGCACATGCTTTACATGTGTTTAGTCGAGGTTAAAAAAACGTCTAGGCCCCCCGAACCAC
GGGGACGTGGTTTTCCTTTGAAAAACACGATGATAAGGATCCACCGGAGCTTACCATGACCGAGTACAAG
CCCACGGTGCGCCTCGCCACCCGCGACGACGTCCCCAGGGCCGTACGCACCCTCGCCGCCGCGTTCGCCG
ACTACCCCGCCACGCGCCACACCGTCGATCCGGACCGCCACATCGAGCGGGTCACCGAGCTGCAAGAACT
CTTCCTCACGCGCGTCGGGCTCGACATCGGCAAGGTGTGGGTCGCGGACGACGGCGCCGCGGTGGCGGTC
TGGACCACGCCGGAGAGCGTCGAAGCGGGGGCGGTGTTCGCCGAGATCGGCCCGCGCATGGCCGAGTTGA
GCGGTTCCCGGCTGGCCGCGCAGCAACAGATGGAAGGCCTCCTGGCGCCGCACCGGCCCAAGGAGCCCGC
GTGGTTCCTGGCCACCGTCGGCGTCTCGCCCGACCACCAGGGCAAGGGTCTGGGCAGCGCCGTCGTGCTC
CCCGGAGTGGAGGCGGCCGAGCGCGCCGGGGTGCCCGCCTTCCTGGAGACCTCCGCGCCCCGCAACCTCC
CCTTCTACGAGCGGCTCGGCTTCACCGTCACCGCCGACGTCGAGGTGCCCGAAGGACCGCGCACCTGGTG
CATGACCCGCAAGCCCGGTGCCTGACGCCCATCGATAGATCCTAATCAACCTCTGGATTACAAAATTTGT
GAAAGATTGACTGGTATTCTTAACTATGTTGCTCCTTTTACGCTATGTGGATACGCTGCTTTAATGCCTT
TGTATCATGCTATTGCTTCCCGTATGGCTTTCATTTTCTCCTCCTTGTATAAATCCTGGTTGCTGTCTCT
TTATGAGGAGTTGTGGCCCGTTGTCAGGCAACGTGGCGTGGTGTGCACTGTGTTTGCTGACGCAACCCCC
ACTGGTTGGGGCATTGCCACCACCTGTCAGCTCCTTTCCGGGACTTTCGCTTTCCCCCTCCCTATTGCCA
CGGCGGAACTCATCGCCGCCTGCCTTGCCCGCTGCTGGACAGGGGCTCGGCTGTTGGGCACTGACAATTC
CGTGGTGTTGTCGGGGAAATCATCGTCCTTTCCTTGGCTGCTCGCCTGTGTTGCCACCTGGATTCTGCGC
GGGACGTCCTTCTGCTACGTCCCTTCGGCCCTCAATCCAGCGGACCTTCCTTCCCGCGGCCTGCTGCCGG
CTCTGCGGCCTCTTCCGCGTCTTCGCCTTCGCCCTCAGACGAGTCGGATCTCCCTTTGGGCCGCCTCCCC
GCCTGAGATCCTTTAAGACCAATGACTTACAAGGCAGCTGTAGATCTTAGCCACTTTTTAAAAGAAAAGG
GGGGACTGGAAGGGCTAATTCACTCCCAACGAAGACAAGATCTGCTTTTTGCTTGTACTGGGTCTCTCTG
GTTAGACCAGATCTGAGCCTGGGAGCTCTCTGGCTAACTAGGGAACCCACTGCTTAAGCCTCAATAAAGC
TTGCCTTGAGTGCTTCAAGTAGTGTGTGCCCGTCTGTTGTGTGACTCTGGTAACTAGAGATCCCTCAGAC
CCTTTTAGTCAGTGTGGAAAATCTCTAGCAGTAGTAGTTCATGTCATCTTATTATTCAGTATTTATAACT
TGCAAAGAAATGAATATCAGAGAGTGAGAGGCCCGGGTTAATTAAGGAAAGGGCTAGATCATTCTTGAAG
ACGAAAGGGCCTCGTGATACGCCTATTTTTATAGGTTAATGTCATGATAATAATGGTTTCTTAGACGTCA
GGTGGCACTTTTCGGGGAAATGTGCGCGGAACCCCTATTTGTTTATTTTTCTAAATACATTCAAATATGT
ATCCGCTCATGAGACAATAACCCTGATAAATGCTTCAATAATATTGAAAAAGGAAGAGTATGAGTATTCA
ACATTTCCGTGTCGCCCTTATTCCCTTTTTTGCGGCATTTTGCCTTCCTGTTTTTGCTCACCCAGAAACG
CTGGTGAAAGTAAAAGATGCTGAAGATCAGTTGGGTGCACGAGTGGGTTACATCGAACTGGATCTCAACA
GCGGTAAGATCCTTGAGAGTTTTCGCCCCGAAGAACGTTTTCCAATGATGAGCACTTTTAAAGTTCTGCT
ATGTGGCGCGGTATTATCCCGTGTTGACGCCGGGCAAGAGCAACTCGGTCGCCGCATACACTATTCTCAG
AATGACTTGGTTGAGTACTCACCAGTCACAGAAAAGCATCTTACGGATGGCATGACAGTAAGAGAATTAT
GCAGTGCTGCCATAACCATGAGTGATAACACTGCGGCCAACTTACTTCTGACAACGATCGGAGGACCGAA
GGAGCTAACCGCTTTTTTGCACAACATGGGGGATCATGTAACTCGCCTTGATCGTTGGGAACCGGAGCTG
AATGAAGCCATACCAAACGACGAGCGTGACACCACGATGCCTGTAGCAATGGCAACAACGTTGCGCAAAC
TATTAACTGGCGAACTACTTACTCTAGCTTCCCGGCAACAATTAATAGACTGGATGGAGGCGGATAAAGT
TGCAGGACCACTTCTGCGCTCGGCCCTTCCGGCTGGCTGGTTTATTGCTGATAAATCTGGAGCCGGTGAG
CGTGGGTCTCGCGGTATCATTGCAGCACTGGGGCCAGATGGTAAGCCCTCCCGTATCGTAGTTATCTACA
CGACGGGGAGTCAGGCAACTATGGATGAACGAAATAGACAGATCGCTGAGATAGGTGCCTCACTGATTAA
GCATTGGTAACTGTCAGACCAAGTTTACTCATATATACTTTAGATTGATTTAAAACTTCATTTTTAATTT
AAAAGGATCTAGGTGAAGATCCTTTTTGATAATCTCATGACCAAAATCCCTTAACGTGAGTTTTCGTTCC
ACTGAGCGTCAGACCCCGTAGAAAAGATCAAAGGATCTTCTTGAGATCCTTTTTTTCTGCGCGTAATCTG
CTGCTTGCAAACAAAAAAACCACCGCTACCAGCGGTGGTTTGTTTGCCGGATCAAGAGCTACCAACTCTT
TTTCCGAAGGTAACTGGCTTCAGCAGAGCGCAGATACCAAATACTGTTCTTCTAGTGTAGCCGTAGTTAG
GCCACCACTTCAAGAACTCTGTAGCACCGCCTACATACCTCGCTCTGCTAATCCTGTTACCAGTGGCTGC
TGCCAGTGGCGATAAGTCGTGTCTTACCGGGTTGGACTCAAGACGATAGTTACCGGATAAGGCGCAGCGG
TCGGGCTGAACGGGGGGTTCGTGCACACAGCCCAGCTTGGAGCGAACGACCTACACCGAACTGAGATACC
TACAGCGTGAGCTATGAGAAAGCGCCACGCTTCCCGAAGGGAGAAAGGCGGACAGGTATCCGGTAAGCGG
CAGGGTCGGAACAGGAGAGCGCACGAGGGAGCTTCCAGGGGGAAACGCCTGGTATCTTTATAGTCCTGTC
GGGTTTCGCCACCTCTGACTTGAGCGTCGATTTTTGTGATGCTCGTCAGGGGGGCGGAGCCTATGGAAAA
ACGCCAGCAACGCGGCCTTTTTACGGTTCCTGGCCTTTTGCTGGCCTTTTGCTCACATGTTCTTTCCTGC
GTTATCCCCTGATTCTGTGGATAACCGTATTACCGCCTTTGAGTGAGCTGATACCGCTCGCCGCAGCCGA
ACGACCGAGCGCAGCGAGTCAGTGAGCGAGGAAGCGGAAGAGCGCCCAATACGCAAACCGCCTCTCCCCG
CGCGTTGGCCGATTCATTAATGCAGCAAGCTCATGGCTGACTAATTTTTTTTATTTATGCAGAGGCCGAG
GCCGCCTCGGCCTCTGAGCTATTCCAGAAGTAGTGAGGAGGCTTTTTTGGAGGCCTAGGCTTTTGCAAAA
AGCTCCCCGTGGCACGACAGGTTTCCCGACTGGAAAGCGGGCAGTGAGCGCAACGCAATTAATGTGAGTT
AGCTCACTCATTAGGCACCCCAGGCTTTACACTTTATGCTTCCGGCTCGTATGTTGTGTGGAATTGTGAG
CGGATAACAATTTCACACAGGAAACAGCTATGACATGATTACGAATTTCACAAATAAAGCATTTTTTTCA
CTGCATTCTAGTTGTGGTTTGTCCAAACTCATCAATGTATCTTATCATGTCTGGATCAACTGGATAACTC
AAGCTAACCAAAATCATCCCAAACTTCCCACCCCATACCCTATTACCACTGCCAATTACCTGTGGTTTCA
TTTACTCTAAACCTGTGATTCCTCTGAATTATTTTCATTTTAAAGAAATTGTATTTGTTAAATATGTACT
ACAAACTTAGTAGT
Features (pLannotate 1.2.2; 25 found; start..end, strand, type, name):
    377..634     +  LTR            5' LTR (truncated): truncated 5' long terminal repeat (LTR) from HIV-1
    681..806     +  misc_feature   HIV-1 Ψ: packaging signal of human immunodeficiency virus type 1
    790..1128    +  CDS            HIV-1 gag (fragment): gag protein from human immunodeficiency virus 1; gag
   1303..1536    +  misc_feature   RRE: The Rev response element (RRE) of HIV-1 allows for Rev-dependent mRNA export from the nucleus to the cytoplasm.
   1913..2013    +  CDS            Rev (fragment): human immunodeficiency virus 1 (HIV-1) Rev protein; rev; enhances nuclear export of unspliced and incompletely spliced viral mRNAs
   2058..2175    +  misc_feature   cPPT/CTS: central polypurine tract and central termination sequence of HIV-1
   2223..3401    +  promoter       EF-1α promoter: strong constitutive promoter for human elongation factor EF-1α
   6357..7073    +  CDS            EGFP: EGFP is a basic (constitutively fluorescent) green fluorescent protein published in 1996, derived from Aequorea victoria. It is reported to be a rapidly-maturing weak dimer with moderate acid sensitivity.
   7167..7232    +  CDS            3xFLAG: three tandem FLAG® epitope tags, followed by an enterokinase cleavage site
   7344..7806    +  misc_feature   IRES: internal ribosome entry site (IRES) of the encephalomyocarditis virus (EMCV)
   7826..8425    +  CDS            PuroR: puromycin N-acetyltransferase; pac from Streptomyces alboniger; confers resistance to puromycin
   8444..9032    +  misc_feature   WPRE: woodchuck hepatitis virus posttranscriptional regulatory element
   9040..9105    +  CDS            nef (fragment): NEF_HV1Z2 - Experimental evidence at protein level: Swiss-Prot protein existence level 1. Extracellular Nef protein targets CD4(+) T-lymphocytes for apoptosis by interacting with CXCR4 surface receptors. From Human immunodeficiency virus type 1 group M subtype D (isolate Z2/CDC-Z34) (HIV-1).
   9107..9340    +  LTR            3' LTR (ΔU3): self-inactivating 3' long terminal repeat (LTR) from HIV-1
   9545..9649    +  promoter       AmpR promoter: bla
   9650..10510   +  CDS            AmpR: β-lactamase; bla; confers resistance to ampicillin, carbenicillin, and related antibiotics
  10681..11269   +  rep_origin     ori: high-copy-number ColE1/pMB1/pBR322/pUC origin of replication
  11452..11506   +  CDS            lacI (fragment): lac repressor; lacI; The lac repressor binds to the lac operator to inhibit transcription in E. coli. This inhibition can be relieved by adding lactose or isopropyl-β-D-thiogalactopyranoside (IPTG).
  11512..11605   +  rep_origin     SV40 ori (fragment): SV40 origin of replication
  11630..11667   +  CDS            lacI (fragment): lac repressor; lacI; The lac repressor binds to the lac operator to inhibit transcription in E. coli. This inhibition can be relieved by adding lactose or isopropyl-β-D-thiogalactopyranoside (IPTG).
  11680..11701   +  protein_bind   CAP binding site: CAP binding activates transcription in the presence of cAMP. E. coli catabolite activator protein
  11716..11746   +  promoter       lac promoter: promoter for the E. coli lac operon
  11750..11772   +  protein_bind   lac operator (fragment): The lac repressor binds to the lac operator to inhibit transcription in E. coli. This inhibition can be relieved by adding lactose or isopropyl-β-D-thiogalactopyranoside (IPTG). lac repressor encoded by lacI
  11804..11887   +  polyA_signal   SV40 poly(A) signal (fragment): SV40 polyadenylation signal
  12054..329     +  CDS            nef (fragment) (across the origin): NEF_HV1BR - Experimental evidence at protein level: Swiss-Prot protein existence level 1. Extracellular Nef protein targets CD4(+) T-lymphocytes for apoptosis by interacting with CXCR4 surface receptors (PubMed:14990729). From Human immunodeficiency virus type 1 group M subtype B (isolate BRU/LAI) (HIV-1).
