[The description below was written by a language model from this plasmid's Addgene catalogue record and pLannotate feature annotations shown in this document.]
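Description:
pHAGE-IRES-puro-NLS-dEsCas13d-EGFP-NLS-3xFlag is a roughly 12 kb HIV-1-based lentiviral transfer plasmid built on the pHAGE-EF1a-IRES-puro backbone for overexpressing a fluorescent, catalytically dead Cas13 protein in human cells. In bacteria it is maintained by a high-copy ColE1/pUC-type origin and selected with ampicillin through the β-lactamase gene. The depositor notes that it is prone to recombination and can give smaller rearranged products. The viral portion contains a truncated 5' LTR, the Ψ packaging signal with a gag fragment, the Rev response element, the cPPT/CTS and a self-inactivating ΔU3 3' LTR. Together these allow packaging of the genome into lentiviral particles when helper functions are supplied in trans, followed by stable integration without LTR-driven transcription.

Between the LTRs, the human EF-1α promoter drives a single bicistronic transcript. The first cistron is the Eubacterium siraeum Cas13 orthologue carrying R295A, H300A, R849A and H854A substitutions, which by the "d" designation are taken to abolish nuclease activity. It is fused to EGFP and followed by a 3xFLAG epitope, with nuclear localisation signals indicated by the plasmid name. The Cas13 coding region and the NLSs are not annotated in the feature table, but an unannotated gap between the promoter and EGFP is consistent with the insert. An EMCV IRES then allows translation of puromycin N-acetyltransferase for selection of transduced cells, and a WPRE enhances transcript expression.

The record is inconsistent in two places. The insert field reads "dEsCas13b" while the name says Cas13d, and the FLAG tag is listed as N-terminal although the name and annotation place it downstream of EGFP. The associated publication concerns imaging RNA in living cells with CRISPR-Cas13 systems, which suggests use as a guide-RNA-directed fluorescent RNA-binding probe. No guide RNA cassette is annotated here.
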