Addgene plasmid #132410: pHAGE-IRES-puro-NLS-dEsCas13d-EGFP-NLS-3xFlag
Purpose: overexpression in human cells
Depositing lab: Ling-Ling Chen. Depositing organization: CAS Center for Excellence in Molecular Plant Sciences ("CEMPS"). Publication: Dynamic Imaging of RNA in Living Cells by CRISPR-Cas13 Systems. Yang LZ, Wang Y, Li SQ, Yao RW, Luan PF, Wu H, Carmichael GG, Chen LL. Mol Cell. 2019 Dec 19;76(6):981-997.e7. doi: 10.1016/j.molcel.2019.10.024. Epub 2019 Nov 19. PubMed 31757757.
Backbone
  Vector backbone: pHAGE-EF1a-IRES-puro
  Vector type: Mammalian Expression, Lentiviral
Growth in bacteria
  Bacterial resistance: Ampicillin, 100 μg/mL
  Growth temperature: 37°C
  Growth strain: NEB Stable
  Growth instructions: Plasmid is prone to recombination. Test multiple colonies.
  Copy number: High Copy
Gene/Insert
  Gene/Insert name: dEsCas13b
  Species: Eubacterium siraeum DSM15702
  Mutation: R295A; H300A; R849A; H854A
  Tag / fusion protein: flag (N terminal on insert)
  Cloning method: Ligation Independent Cloning
  Sequencing primers: 5′ unknown
Terms and licenses: Academic/Nonprofit Terms; Industry Terms: Not Available to Industry
Depositor comments: Plasmid is prone to recombination and may form ~8kb and ~5kb recombined product. Test multiple colonies to ensure that the full 12kb plasmid is isolated.
How to cite: pHAGE-IRES-puro-NLS-dEsCas13d-EGFP-NLS-3xFlag was a gift from Ling-Ling Chen (Addgene plasmid # 132410 ; http://n2t.net/addgene:132410 ; RRID:Addgene_132410)
